Addgene plasmid #135894: D81_Ld_010280
Purpose: Expression of Leishmania donovani ectodomain in mammalian cells
Depositing lab: Gavin Wright. Depositing organization: Wellcome Sanger Institute. Publication: Systematic identification of genes encoding cell surface and secreted proteins that are essential for in vitro growth and infection in Leishmania donovani. Roberts AJ, Ong HB, Clare S, Brandt C, Harcourt K, Franssen SU, Cotton JA, Muller-Sienerth N, Wright GJ. PLoS Pathog. 2022 Feb 24;18(2):e1010364. doi: 10.1371/journal.ppat.1010364. eCollection 2022 Feb. PubMed 35202447.
Backbone
  Vector backbone: pTT3
  Backbone manufacturer: Yves Durocher, NRC
  Backbone size w/o insert (bp): 6132
  Vector type: Mammalian Expression
Growth in bacteria
  Bacterial resistance: Ampicillin, 100 μg/mL
  Growth temperature: 37°C
  Growth strain: DH5alpha
  Copy number: High Copy
Gene/Insert
  Gene/Insert name: pseudouridylate synthase-like protein (alt name: LDPBK_010280)
  Species: Leishmania donovani
  Insert size (bp): 1188
  Tag / fusion protein: biotinylation sequence and His tag (C terminal on insert)
  Cloning method: Unknown
Terms and licenses: Academic/Nonprofit Terms; Industry Terms: Not Available to Industry
How to cite: D81_Ld_010280 was a gift from Gavin Wright (Addgene plasmid # 135894 ; http://n2t.net/addgene:135894 ; RRID:Addgene_135894)
