[The description below was written by a language model from this plasmid's Addgene catalogue record and pLannotate feature annotations shown in this document.]
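Description:
D81_Ld_010280 is a mammalian expression plasmid built on the pTT3 backbone for producing a recombinant, secreted ectodomain of a Leishmania donovani protein, annotated as a pseudouridylate synthase-like protein (LDPBK_010280). In bacteria it is maintained at high copy through a ColE1/pUC-type origin and selected with ampicillin via the β-lactamase gene. No mammalian selection marker is annotated. The backbone does carry an Epstein-Barr virus oriP fragment, an element that supports episomal retention and enhanced transient expression in cells that supply EBNA1.

The expression cassette is driven by the human cytomegalovirus immediate early enhancer and promoter. This is followed by adenovirus-derived leader and splice sequences, detected as a major late splice acceptor fragment, a chimeric intron fragment, and an antisense hit to the preterminal protein gene that probably reflects overlapping adenoviral genomic sequence rather than a functional coding region. Downstream, a fragment of the mouse immunoglobulin heavy chain signal sequence is detected, which would direct the product into the secretory pathway. The roughly 1.2 kb Leishmania insert and its C-terminal biotinylation sequence and His tag are not individually annotated in the feature table. They presumably lie in the unannotated interval between the signal sequence and the rabbit β-globin polyadenylation signal that ends the transcript. Residual lac promoter/operator, lacI, tet promoter and bla fragments are cloning-vector remnants.

According to the record, the construct is intended for expressing the parasite ectodomain in mammalian cells. The biotinylation tag would allow capture on streptavidin, and the His tag would allow metal-affinity purification. It belongs to a set of constructs from a systematic study of L. donovani cell surface and secreted proteins.
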