Features (pLannotate 1.2.2; 17 found; start..end, strand, type, name):
      1..380     +  enhancer       CMV enhancer: human cytomegalovirus immediate early enhancer
    382..581     +  promoter       CMV promoter: human cytomegalovirus (CMV) immediate early promoter
    649..687     +  misc_feature   Ad SA (fragment): adenovirus major late transcript splice acceptor (Friedrich and Soriano, 1991)
    720..929     -  CDS            PTP (fragment): TERM_ADE02 - Experimental evidence at protein level: Swiss-Prot protein existence level 1. Protein covalently bound to the viral DNA that acts as a primer for viral genomic replication by DNA strand displacement. Assembles on the viral origin of replication in an initiation complex with viral polymerase, DBP, host NFIA and host POU2F1/OCT1. During initiation, the polymerase covalently couples the first dCTP with Ser- 580 of pTP. The terminal protein stimulates the template activity over 20 fold compared to protein-free templates. Neo-synthesized viral genomes are linked to two preterminal prot
    960..1049    +  intron         chimeric intron (fragment): chimera between introns from adenovirus and immunoglobulin heavy chain genes
   1068..1114    +  CDS            IgH signal sequence (fragment): signal sequence from the mouse immunoglobulin heavy chain variable region
   2547..2602    +  polyA_signal   β-globin poly(A) signal: rabbit β-globin polyadenylation signal (Gil and Proudfoot, 1987)
   3116..4797    -  rep_origin     oriP (fragment): Epstein-Barr virus oriP replication origin (Yates et al., 2000)
   4924..5028    +  promoter       AmpR promoter: bla
   5029..5889    +  CDS            AmpR: β-lactamase; bla; confers resistance to ampicillin, carbenicillin, and related antibiotics
   6060..6648    +  rep_origin     ori: high-copy-number ColE1/pMB1/pBR322/pUC origin of replication
   6831..6923    +  CDS            lacI (fragment): lac repressor; lacI; The lac repressor binds to the lac operator to inhibit transcription in E. coli. This inhibition can be relieved by adding lactose or isopropyl-β-D-thiogalactopyranoside (IPTG).
   6936..6957    +  protein_bind   CAP binding site: CAP binding activates transcription in the presence of cAMP. E. coli catabolite activator protein
   6972..7002    +  promoter       lac promoter: promoter for the E. coli lac operon
   7010..7026    +  protein_bind   lac operator: The lac repressor binds to the lac operator to inhibit transcription in E. coli. This inhibition can be relieved by adding lactose or isopropyl-β-D-thiogalactopyranoside (IPTG). lac repressor encoded by lacI
   7096..7112    +  promoter       tet promoter (fragment): E. coli promoter for tetracycline efflux protein gene
   7122..7147    -  CDS            bla(M) (fragment): β-lactamase lacking the signal sequence; bla(M); allows cytosolic expression of β-lactamase
>Addgene plasmid #135894 | D81_Ld_010280 | addgene full sequence | sequence record 274736 | Addgene NGS Result
GACATTGATTATTGACTAGTTATTAATAGTAATCAATTACGGGGTCATTAGTTCATAGCCCATATATGGA
GTTCCGCGTTACATAACTTACGGTAAATGGCCCGCCTGGCTGACCGCCCAACGACCCCCGCCCATTGACG
TCAATAATGACGTATGTTCCCATAGTAACGCCAATAGGGACTTTCCATTGACGTCAATGGGTGGAGTATT
TACGGTAAACTGCCCACTTGGCAGTACATCAAGTGTATCATATGCCAAGTCCGCCCCCTATTGACGTCAA
TGACGGTAAATGGCCCGCCTGGCATTATGCCCAGTACATGACCTTACGGGACTTTCCTACTTGGCAGTAC
ATCTACGTATTAGTCATCGCTATTACCATGGTGATGCGGTTTTGGCAGTACACCAATGGGCGTGGATAGC
GGTTTGACTCACGGGGATTTCCAAGTCTCCACCCCATTGACGTCAATGGGAGTTTGTTTTGGCACCAAAA
TCAACGGGACTTTCCAAAATGTCGTAATAACCCCGCCCCGTTGACGCAAATGGGCGGTAGGCGTGTACGG
TGGGAGGTCTATATAAGCAGAGCTCGTTTAGTGAACCGTCAGATCCTCACTCTCTTCCGCATCGCTGTCT
GCGAGGGCCAGCTGTTGGGCTCGCGGTTGAGGACAAACTCTTCGCGGTCTTTCCAGTACTCTTGGATCGG
AAACCCGTCGGCCTCCGAACGGTACTCCGCCACCGAGGGACCTGAGCGAGTCCGCATCGACCGGATCGGA
AAACCTCTCGAGAAAGGCGTCTAACCAGTCACAGTCGCAAGGTAGGCTGAGCACCGTGGCGGGCGGCAGC
GGGTGGCGGTCGGGGTTGTTTCTGGCGGAGGTGCTGCTGATGATGTAATTAAAGTAGGCGGTCTTGAGAC
GGCGGATGGTCGAGGTGAGGTGTGGCAGGCTTGAGATCCAGCTGTTGGGGTGAGTACTCCCTCTCAAAAG
CGGGCATTACTTCTGCGCTAAGATTGTCAGTTTCCAAAAACGAGGAGGATTTGATATTCACCTGGCCCGA
TCTGGCCATACACTTGAGTGACAATGACATCCACTTTGCCTTTCTCTCCACAGGTGTCCACTCCCAGGTC
CAAGTTTGCCACCATGGAGTTTCAGACCCAGGTACTCATGTCCCTGCTGCTCTGCATGTCTGGTGCGGCC
GCCCTGTCAGAACTGGAACCCGCCCCGCAGAGAGCCCCCGTGGAAAAGCGACGCAGACAGCACATTCCAC
TGAGTCTCCAGGCAAGAGAAGAGCTCTCTAGGAAGAGCAATGAGTTGCAGTACCATGTGGTCACCCAGGA
CTGGTTTGGTCAGAGGGTCGACGATTTTGTCATGCAACATCATCCCGAGTGGGATTATGAGACAGTCAAG
AGGCTCGTACAGCAGGGTCACATATATCGGTACCGAAAGAATGGTAAGAAGAGATATACTCGGCTCACCG
ACCGTCTCGAGTTCGACGAGCTGGTGGTAGTCCCCACCGCATCATTTTGGGAGAGGCAGCTGGCTCCACC
CTCAGGGGTCGAACTGCAGTCCTCAAGCACTAGTCAGCAGCAGGAGCGCAGACAAAAGTTCCATCTTTCT
GCGAAAACAAGGGAGATGGCACAGGAAATGGTACTCTTCAAGAACGAACATGTCATCGTCATCAACAAGC
CCAGCGGCGTGCCAATCATGCCAACCCACGACCCACTGGCGATGAATATCACAGACTTGCTGCCTGCTTG
GCGATATACAAACACTCAGAAACCCGTGATCTGCCATAACCTGGATACTGAAACTTCTGGGTGTGTCGTC
CTGGCCAGATCCGCCAATGCCCATCGGATGCTGGGGCGTATGTTTGTTAAGAGAGTGGTACCAAATTCCG
TATACTGGGGCTTTGCAGTGGGAAAGCCCCCAGTTAACTTTGGAAGAATCCGAATGCACTTTGAGATCCA
GAAAGGACAAGGTGGCGATGTGATAGTGGCCCGGCCGACCCCCACAGCCGATTCTAAAGTAGGCATCGCC
GAGTTTGTTGTAAATGCCAGCGCTCTGGAGTTCGGCTCCTTTATCAGCTTTTACCCACTGACCACTAGGC
GCCATCAGGAGCGAATCATGGCAGCCCACGCCCTGAGGGCCCCTTTGCTGGGTGACGCCAAGTATGGCGG
GGAAAGCGCCTTTCCACACAGCCTGAGCTTGTTCTGGGATCCCGCTCGAAAGGACGTTCCGTTGCATCTG
CACCATCGCAAGATCCAGTTGCCTTATAAGAACGGCGCTGGTGAGTTCGTGTGCGTGACTGCACCTCTCC
CGCCCCATATGGAAAAGACATTTAAACGTCTCGGGTGGCCTGTGGACGCGGACGACCCCCTCATCCCTGG
CGGCGCGCCCGGCAGCCTGCACCACATCCTGGACGCCCAGAAGATGCTGTGGAACCACAGGGACAGGAAC
CTGCCTCCTCTGGCCCCTCTGGGCCCCCACCACCATCACCACCATTGAGTCTAGACACGTGATTAATTAA
GGATCCCCCGACCTCGACCTCTGGCTAATAAAGGAAATTTATTTTCATTGCAATAGTGTGTTGGAATTTT
TTGTGTCTCTCACTCGGAAGGACATATGGGAGGGCAAATCATTTGGTCGAGATCCCTCGGAGATCTCTAG
CTAGAGGATCGATCCCCGCCCCGGACGAACTAAACCTGACTACGACATCTCTGCCCCTTCTTCGCGGGGC
AGTGCATGTAATCCCTTCAGTTGGTTGGTACAACTTGCCAACTGGGCCCTGTTCCACATGTGACACGGGG
GGGGACCAAACACAAAGGGGTTCTCTGACTGTAGTTGACATCCTTATAAATGGATGTGCACATTTGCCAA
CACTGAGTGGCTTTCATCCTGGAGCAGACTTTGCAGTCTGTGGACTGCAACACAACATTGCCTTTATGTG
TAACTCTTGGCTGAAGCTCTTACACCAATGCTGGGGGACATGTACCTCCCAGGGGCCCAGGAAGACTACG
GGAGGCTACACCAACGTCAATCAGAGGGGCCTGTGTAGCTACCGATAAGCGGACCCTCAAGAGGGCATTA
GCAATAGTGTTTATAAGGCCCCCTTGTTAACCCTAAACGGGTAGCATATGCTTCCCGGGTAGTAGTATAT
ACTATCCAGACTAACCCTAATTCAATAGCATATGTTACCCAACGGGAAGCATATGCTATCGAATTAGGGT
TAGTAAAAGGGTCCTAAGGAACAGCGATATCTCCCACCCCATGAGCTGTCACGGTTTTATTTACATGGGG
TCAGGATTCCACGAGGGTAGTGAACCATTTTAGTCACAAGGGCAGTGGCTGAAGATCAAGGAGCGGGCAG
TGAACTCTCCTGAATCTTCGCCTGCTTCTTCATTCTCCTTCGTTTAGCTAATAGAATAACTGCTGAGTTG
TGAACAGTAAGGTGTATGTGAGGTGCTCGAAAACAAGGTTTCAGGTGACGCCCCCAGAATAAAATTTGGA
CGGGGGGTTCAGTGGTGGCATTGTGCTATGACACCAATATAACCCTCACAAACCCCTTGGGCAATAAATA
CTAGTGTAGGAATGAAACATTCTGAATATCTTTAACAATAGAAATCCATGGGGTGGGGACAAGCCGTAAA
GACTGGATGTCCATCTCACACGAATTTATGGCTATGGGCAACACATAATCCTAGTGCAATATGATACTGG
GGTTATTAAGATGTGTCCCAGGCAGGGACCAAGACAGGTGAACCATGTTGTTACACTCTATTTGTAACAA
GGGGAAAGAGAGTGGACGCCGACAGCAGCGGACTCCACTGGTTGTCTCTAACACCCCCGAAAATTAAACG
GGGCTCCACGCCAATGGGGCCCATAAACAAAGACAAGTGGCCACTCTTTTTTTTGAAATTGTGGAGTGGG
GGCACGCGTCAGCCCCCACACGCCGCCCTGCGGTTTTGGACTGTAAAATAAGGGTGTAATAACTTGGCTG
ATTGTAACCCCGCTAACCACTGCGGTCAAACCACTTGCCCACAAAACCACTAATGGCACCCCGGGGAATA
CCTGCATAAGTAGGTGGGCGGGCCAAGATAGGGGCGCGATTGCTGCGATCTGGAGGACAAATTACACACA
CTTGCGCCTGAGCGCCAAGCACAGGGTTGTTGGTCCTCATATTCACGAGGTCGCTGAGAGCACGGTGGGC
TAATGTTGCCATGGGTAGCATATACTACCCAAATATCTGGATAGCATATGCTATCCTAATCTATATCTGG
GTAGCATAGGCTATCCTAATCTATATCTGGGTAGCATATGCTATCCTAATCTATATCTGGGTAGTATATG
CTATCCTAATTTATATCTGGGTAGCATAGGCTATCCTAATCTATATCTGGGTAGCATATGCTATCCTAAT
CTATATCTGGGTAGTATATGCTATCCTAATCTGTATCCGGGTAGCATATGCTATCCTAATAGAGATTAGG
GTAGTATATGCTATCCTAATTTATATCTGGGTAGCATATACTACCCAAATATCTGGATAGCATATGCTAT
CCTAATCTATATCTGGGTAGCATATGCTATCCTAATCTATATCTGGGTAGCATAGGCTATCCTAATCTAT
ATCTGGGTAGCATATGCTATCCTAATCTATATCTGGGTAGTATATGCTATCCTAATTTATATCTGGGTAG
CATAGGCTATCCTAATCTATATCTGGGTAGCATATGCTATCCTAATCTATATCTGGGTAGTATATGCTAT
CCTAATCTGTATCCGGGTAGCATATGCTATCCTCATGATAAGCTGTCAAACATGAGAATTTTCTTGAAGA
CGAAAGGGCCTCGTGATACGCCTATTTTTATAGGTTAATGTCATGATAATAATGGTTTCTTAGACGTCAG
GTGGCACTTTTCGGGGAAATGTGCGCGGAACCCCTATTTGTTTATTTTTCTAAATACATTCAAATATGTA
TCCGCTCATGAGACAATAACCCTGATAAATGCTTCAATAATATTGAAAAAGGAAGAGTATGAGTATTCAA
CATTTCCGTGTCGCCCTTATTCCCTTTTTTGCGGCATTTTGCCTTCCTGTTTTTGCTCACCCAGAAACGC
TGGTGAAAGTAAAAGATGCTGAAGATCAGTTGGGTGCACGAGTGGGTTACATCGAACTGGATCTCAACAG
CGGTAAGATCCTTGAGAGTTTTCGCCCCGAAGAACGTTTTCCAATGATGAGCACTTTTAAAGTTCTGCTA
TGTGGCGCGGTATTATCCCGTGTTGACGCCGGGCAAGAGCAACTCGGTCGCCGCATACACTATTCTCAGA
ATGACTTGGTTGAGTACTCACCAGTCACAGAAAAGCATCTTACGGATGGCATGACAGTAAGAGAATTATG
CAGTGCTGCCATAACCATGAGTGATAACACTGCGGCCAACTTACTTCTGACAACGATCGGAGGACCGAAG
GAGCTAACCGCTTTTTTGCACAACATGGGGGATCATGTAACTCGCCTTGATCGTTGGGAACCGGAGCTGA
ATGAAGCCATACCAAACGACGAGCGTGACACCACGATGCCTGCAGCAATGGCAACAACGTTGCGCAAACT
ATTAACTGGCGAACTACTTACTCTAGCTTCCCGGCAACAATTAATAGACTGGATGGAGGCGGATAAAGTT
GCAGGACCACTTCTGCGCTCGGCCCTTCCGGCTGGCTGGTTTATTGCTGATAAATCTGGAGCCGGTGAGC
GTGGGTCTCGCGGTATCATTGCAGCACTGGGGCCAGATGGTAAGCCCTCCCGTATCGTAGTTATCTACAC
GACGGGGAGTCAGGCAACTATGGATGAACGAAATAGACAGATCGCTGAGATAGGTGCCTCACTGATTAAG
CATTGGTAACTGTCAGACCAAGTTTACTCATATATACTTTAGATTGATTTAAAACTTCATTTTTAATTTA
AAAGGATCTAGGTGAAGATCCTTTTTGATAATCTCATGACCAAAATCCCTTAACGTGAGTTTTCGTTCCA
CTGAGCGTCAGACCCCGTAGAAAAGATCAAAGGATCTTCTTGAGATCCTTTTTTTCTGCGCGTAATCTGC
TGCTTGCAAACAAAAAAACCACCGCTACCAGCGGTGGTTTGTTTGCCGGATCAAGAGCTACCAACTCTTT
TTCCGAAGGTAACTGGCTTCAGCAGAGCGCAGATACCAAATACTGTTCTTCTAGTGTAGCCGTAGTTAGG
CCACCACTTCAAGAACTCTGTAGCACCGCCTACATACCTCGCTCTGCTAATCCTGTTACCAGTGGCTGCT
GCCAGTGGCGATAAGTCGTGTCTTACCGGGTTGGACTCAAGACGATAGTTACCGGATAAGGCGCAGCGGT
CGGGCTGAACGGGGGGTTCGTGCACACAGCCCAGCTTGGAGCGAACGACCTACACCGAACTGAGATACCT
ACAGCGTGAGCTATGAGAAAGCGCCACGCTTCCCGAAGGGAGAAAGGCGGACAGGTATCCGGTAAGCGGC
AGGGTCGGAACAGGAGAGCGCACGAGGGAGCTTCCAGGGGGAAACGCCTGGTATCTTTATAGTCCTGTCG
GGTTTCGCCACCTCTGACTTGAGCGTCGATTTTTGTGATGCTCGTCAGGGGGGCGGAGCCTATGGAAAAA
CGCCAGCAACGCGGCCTTTTTACGGTTCCTGGCCTTTTGCTGGCCTTTTGCTCACATGTTCTTTCCTGCG
TTATCCCCTGATTCTGTGGATAACCGTATTACCGCCTTTGAGTGAGCTGATACCGCTCGCCGCAGCCGAA
CGACCGAGCGCAGCGAGTCAGTGAGCGAGGAAGCGGAAGAGCGCCCAATACGCAAACCGCCTCTCCCCGC
GCGTTGGCCGATTCATTAATGCAGCTGGCACGACAGGTTTCCCGACTGGAAAGCGGGCAGTGAGCGCAAC
GCAATTAATGTGAGTTAGCTCACTCATTAGGCACCCCAGGCTTTACACTTTATGCTTCCGGCTCGTATGT
TGTGTGGAATTGTGAGCGGATAACAATTTCACACAGGAAACAGCTATGACCATGATTACGCCAAGCTCTA
GCTAGAGGTCGACCAATTCTCATGTTTGACAGCTTATCATCGCAGATCCGGGCAACGTTGTTGCCATTGC
TGCAGGCGCAGAACTGGTAGGTATGGAAGATCTATACATTGAATCAATATTGGCAATTAGCCATATTAGT
CATTGGTTATATAGCATAAATCAATATTGGCTATTGGCCATTGCATACGTTGTATCTATATCATAATATG
TACATTTATATTGGCTCATGTCCAATATGACCGCCATGTT
